>Addgene plasmid #147600 | pAc5.1B-EGFP-Dm4E-T_1-510-Y10AL15A-V5His6_T | depositor full sequence | sequence record 290047 | Full Sequence
CTTCAAGGAATTAATTCTATATTCTAAAAACACAAATGATACTTCTAAAAAAAATCATGAATGGCATCAA
CTCTGAATCAAATCTTTGCAGATGCACCTACTTCTCATTTCCACTGTCACATCATTTTTCCAGATCTCGC
TGCCTGTTATGTGGCCCACAAACCAAGACACGTTTTATGGCCATTAAAGCTGGCTGATCGTCGCCAAACA
CCAAATACATATCAATATGTACATTCGAGAAAGAAGCGATCAAAGAAGCGTCTTCGGGCGAGTAGGAGAA
TGCGGAGGAGAAGGAGAACGAGCTGATCTAGTATCTCTCCACAATCCAATGCCAACTGACCAACTGGCCA
TATTCGGAGCAATTTGAAGCCAATTTCCATCGCCTGGCGATCGCTCCATTCTTGGCTATATGTTTTTCAC
CGTTCCCGGGGCCATTTTCAAAGACTCGTCGGTAAGATAAGATTGTGTCACTCGCTGTCTCTCTTCATTT
GTCGAAGAATGCTGAGGAATTTCGCGATGACGTCGGCGAGTATTTTGAAGAATGAGAATAATTTGTATTT
ATACGAAAATCAGTTAGTGGAATTTTCTACAAAAACATGTTATCTATAGATAATTTTGTTGCAAAATATG
TTGACTATGACAAAGATTGTATGTATATACCTTTAATGTATTCTCATTTTCTTATGTATTTATAATGGCA
ATGATGATACTGATGATATTTTAAGATGATGCCAGACCACAGGCTGATTTCTGCGTCTTTTGCCGAACGC
AGTGCATGTGCGGTTGTTGTTTTTTGGAATAGTTTCAATTTTCGGACTGTCCGCTTTGATTTCAGTTTCT
TGGCTTATTCAAAAAGCAAAGTAAAGCCAAAAAAGCGAGATGGCAATACCAAATGCGGCAAAACGGTAGT
GGAAGGAAAGGGGTGCGGGGCAGCGGAAGGAAGGGTGGGGCGGGGCGTGGCGGGGTCTGTGGCTGGGCGC
GACGTCACCGACGTTGGAGCCACTCCTTTGACCATGTGTGCGTGTGTGTATTATTCGTGTCTCGCCACTC
GCCGGTTGTTTTTTTCTTTTTATCTCGCTCTCTCTAGCGCCATCTCGTACGCATGCTCAACGCACCGCAT
GTTGCCGTGTCCTTTATGCGTCATTTTGGCTCGAAATAGGCAATTATTTAAACAAAGATTAGTCAACGAA
AACGCTAAAATAAATAAGTCTACAATATGGTTACTTATTGCCATGTGTGTGCAGCCAACGATAGCAACAA
AAGCAACAACACAGTGGCTTTCCCTCTTTCACTTTTTGTTTGCAAGCGCGTGCGAGCAAGACGGCACGAC
CGGCAAACGCAATTACGCTGACAAAGAGCAGACGAAGTTTTGGCCGAAAAACATCAAGGCGCCTGATACG
AATGCATTTGCAATAACAATTGCGATATTTAATATTGTTTATGAAGCTGTTTGACTTCAAAACACACAAA
AAAAAAAATAAAACAAATTATTTGAAAGAGAATTAGGAATCGGACAGCTTATCGTTACGGGCTAACAGCA
CACCGAGACGAAATAGCTTACCTGACGTCACAGCCTCTGGAAGAACTGCCGCCAAGCAGAGAGAGAGAGA
AAAAGAGGGAGAGCAGCTTAGACCGCATGTGCTTGTGTGTGAGGCGTCTCTCTCTTCGTCTCCTGTTTGC
GCAAACGCATAGACTGCACTGAGAAAATCGATTACCTATTTTTTATGAATGAATATTTGCACTATTACTA
TTCAAAACTATTAAGATAGCAATCACATTCAATAGCCAAATACTATACCACCTGAGCGATGCAACGAAAT
GATCAATTTGAGCAAAAATGCTGCATATTTAGGACGGCATCATTATAGAAATGCTTCTTGCTGTGTACTT
TTCTCTCGTCTGGCAGCTGTTTCGCCGTTATTGTTAAAACCGGCTTAAGTTAGGTGTGTTTTCTACGACT
AGTGATGCCCCTACTAGAAGATGTGTGTTGCACAAATGTCCCTGAATAACCAATTTGAAGTGCAGATAGC
AGTAAACGTAAGCTAATATGAATATTATTTAACTGTAATGTTTTAATATCGCTGGACATTACTAATAAAC
CCACTATAAACACATGTACATATGTATGTTTTGGCATACAATGAGTAGTTGGGGAAAAAATGTGTAAAAG
CACCGTGACCATCACAGCATAAAGATAACCAGCTGAAGTATCGAATATGAGTAACCCCCAAATTGAATCA
CATGCCGCAACTGATAGGACCCATGGAAGTACACTCTTCATGGCGATATACAAGACACACACAAGCACGA
ACACCCAGTTGCGGAGGAAATTCTCCGTAAATGAAAACCCAATCGGCGAACAATTCATACCCATATATGG
TAAAAGTTTTGAACGCGACTTGAGAGCGGAGAGCATTGCGGCTGATAAGGTTTTAGCGCTAAGCGGGCTT
TATAAAACGGGCTGCGGGACCAGTTTTCATATCACTACCGTTTGAGTTCTTGTGCTGTGTGGATACTCCT
CCCGACACAAAGCCGCTCCATCAGCCAGCAGTCGTCTAATCCAGAGACCCCGGATCGGGGTACCAACATG
GTGAGCAAGGGCGAGGAGCTGTTCACCGGGGTGGTGCCCATCCTGGTCGAGCTGGACGGCGACGTAAACG
GCCACAAGTTCAGCGTGTCCGGCGAGGGCGAGGGCGATGCCACCTACGGCAAGCTGACCCTGAAGTTCAT
CTGCACCACCGGCAAGCTGCCCGTGCCCTGGCCCACCCTCGTGACCACCCTGACCTACGGCGTGCAGTGC
TTCAGCCGCTACCCCGACCACATGAAGCAGCACGACTTCTTCAAGTCCGCCATGCCCGAAGGCTACGTCC
AGGAGCGCACCATCTTCTTCAAGGACGACGGCAACTACAAGACCCGCGCCGAGGTGAAGTTCGAGGGCGA
CACCCTGGTGAACCGCATCGAGCTGAAGGGCATCGACTTCAAGGAGGACGGCAACATCCTGGGGCACAAG
CTGGAGTACAACTACAACAGCCACAACGTCTATATCATGGCCGACAAGCAGAAGAACGGCATCAAGGTGA
ACTTCAAGATCCGCCACAACATCGAGGACGGCAGCGTGCAGCTCGCCGACCACTACCAGCAGAACACCCC
CATCGGCGACGGCCCCGTGCTGCTGCCCGACAACCACTACCTGAGCACCCAGTCCGCCCTGAGCAAAGAC
CCCAACGAGAAGCGCGATCACATGGTCCTGCTGGAGTTCGTGACCGCCGCCGGGATCACTCTCGGCATGG
ACGAGCTGTACAAGCCAAGCTTGAATTCTATGGATACATCAAAGATTAGTGCCAGGGCCTCGAAAGTAGA
CGCGTTAGCTCTAAGATATGAAGGTAAAAGTCGACAGCGCCCGCAATGTTCAACACGACTTGAATTGCAG
ACGCTAGGTTTTTGGAAAATTAATCTGAACACAGCTGCGTTAACCGTGTCCAGCGCCTATTCTAATCAAA
ACAAGAATCGACTTTCTCCAGAAGCAGATAACTCGAGCTTAATTTGTTCCAATAGTAGCTCAATAAGTTC
ACGTCGCGCTATGAGAAATCGAGAACGGGCAAACAACTATTACCAGCGCTTCGTACCTACCGATTCTCTT
CTAATAAGTGGGGAGGATAAAGATAAGGATGCGCTTTCTCATGGACAGCCCTATAAGTCGAATATCATCG
ATCACCGTAGCATATCATCTTCACATTTAATGCCGGCATTTGCAAAGAGGCGTTTTGTCATATCGAAAGG
CAGCAACAGCGAGGAAAGCAACGAGGGGATAAACACTTGTGCAAGCAAGGGCAAGGCAGCCAGTTCGCCT
AGCCGTAAGGGTAGCGAGTTGGATACTGCTGAGACATGTTTGAATTTTGTTCAGCCGGATCACGACCAAT
GCATGTCATCTTCACCTACATTTTCAACATCCCGCCAAGAAAGGCGGATTGGTAGCGGTCGGCTGTTGCC
AAGAAGTGATAATTGGGATTACAAAAACGAAAAGACCGTAGAAGCCAGCATTGAGAATGAAAAGGAAACA
TCTCCAAATGGATCTGGAAGTACAAGCAGTCTTAATCAGCACAATCAAAGCCAACATCGTTCTCGAACAT
TCAGTGGAAGGTTAGTTGAACGTGTTCCCGAAGTCACAGATCGTCGTTTTCAATATGACTCCAAAAAGTC
TTTTGATCGTCAGGGAATTAATAATCGACGCATTTCTGGTAAGGAGCCTTTCAGTACTCAAAGCCGAAGC
AAGCGTGGCAATTCCTATCTCATTCACGAAGAACCTGAATGGTTCAGTGCAGGACCTAAATCACAGCTAG
AAACTATTGATCTACACGGGTTTGAAGACCTGGAAAAAAACGAAGAGCGATCCGTAACTGAAGATAAAAA
TAATCAAATTCAACAACTTGATAAAAATTTAGACGCGCAAGCAAGCAAAGATGAAGCTTCGATGAGAAAC
AGCAATGATAGTTTAAATTTCCGCGAAGTCATTCCAAGTGATGAAAAGAAGCACACTGACGAAAATGTAG
TGACTTCTATTCAAAACTCAACAGATCTCGGCCATCCCAATAAAAACAAACCAATTCAGATGCAGCCCAG
TCAGAATCCTGAAAGTGAATTTAATTTTGATGCCTTTCTTAATATGCATCCCTTGGATAATTCCGTTTTG
AGTAATGATGAAACTGGAAAAAGTGACTCAAAAGGAACATCCCGTTTTAGCCGATGGTTTCGACAAAAAG
AAGCTGCAAATAATAATGAGTTTCCAGGGTTTCGGGAATCGCATGCTCAAGAAAAACGTGGTATTCCAAG
TGTTAAGGATCTGGAAGCTCAAGGCGGCCGCTCGAGTCTAGAGGGCCCGCGGTTCGAAGGTAAGCCTATC
CCTAACCCTCTCCTCGGTCTCGATTCTACGCGTACCGGTCATCATCACCATCACCATTGAGTTTAAACCC
GCTGATCAGCCTCGACTGTGCCTTCTAAGGCCTGAGCTCGCTGATCAGCCTCGATCGAGGATCCAGACAT
GATAAGATACATTGATGAGTTTGGACAAACCACAACTAGAATGCAGTGAAAAAAATGCTTTATTTGTGAA
ATTTGTGATGCTATTGCTTTATTTGTAACCATTATAAGCTGCAATAAACAAGTTAACAACAACAATTGCA
TTCATTTTATGTTTCAGGTTCAGGGGGAGGTGTGGGAGGTTTTTTAAAGCAAGTAAAACCTCTACAAATG
TGGTATGGCTGATTATGATCAGTCGACCGATGCCCTTGAGAGCCTTCAACCCAGTCAGCTCCTTCCGGTG
GGCGCGGGGCATGACTATCGTCGCCGCACTTATGACTGTCTTCTTTATCATGCAACTCGTAGGACAGGTG
CCGGCAGCGCTCTGGGTCATTTTCGGCGAGGACCGCTTTCGCTGGAGCGCGACGATGATCGGCCTGTCGC
TTGCGGTATTCGGAATCTTGCACGCCCTCGCTCAAGCCTTCGTCACTGGTCCCGCCACCAAACGTTTCGG
CGAGAAGCAGGCCATTATCGCCGGCATGGCGGCCGACGCGCTGGGCTACGTCTTGCTGGCGTTCGCGACG
CGAGGCTGGATGGCCTTCCCCATTATGATTCTTCTCGCTTCCGGCGGCATCGGGATGCCCGCGTTGCAGG
CCATGCTGTCCAGGCAGGTAGATGACGACCATCAGGGACAGCTTCAAGGATCGCTCGCGGCTCTTACCAG
CCAGCAAAAGGCCAGGAACCGTAAAAAGGCCGCGTTGCTGGCGTTTTTCCATAGGCTCCGCCCCCCTGAC
GAGCATCACAAAAATCGACGCTCAAGTCAGAGGTGGCGAAACCCGACAGGACTATAAAGATACCAGGCGT
TTCCCCCTGGAAGCTCCCTCGTGCGCTCTCCTGTTCCGACCCTGCCGCTTACCGGATACCTGTCCGCCTT
TCTCCCTTCGGGAAGCGTGGCGCTTTCTCAATGCTCACGCTGTAGGTATCTCAGTTCGGTGTAGGTCGTT
CGCTCCAAGCTGGGCTGTGTGCACGAACCCCCCGTTCAGCCCGACCGCTGCGCCTTATCCGGTAACTATC
GTCTTGAGTCCAACCCGGTAAGACACGACTTATCGCCACTGGCAGCAGCCACTGGTAACAGGATTAGCAG
AGCGAGGTATGTAGGCGGTGCTACAGAGTTCTTGAAGTGGTGGCCTAACTACGGCTACACTAGAAGGACA
GTATTTGGTATCTGCGCTCTGCTGAAGCCAGTTACCTTCGGAAAAAGAGTTGGTAGCTCTTGATCCGGCA
AACAAACCACCGCTGGTAGCGGTGGTTTTTTTGTTTGCAAGCAGCAGATTACGCGCAGAAAAAAAGGATC
TCAAGAAGATCCTTTGATCTTTTCTACGGGGTCTGACGCTCAGTGGAACGAAAACTCACGTTAAGGGATT
TTGGTCATGAGATTATCAAAAAGGATCTTCACCTAGATCCTTTTAAATTAAAAATGAAGTTTTAAATCAA
TCTAAAGTATATATGAGTAAACTTGGTCTGACAGTTACCAATGCTTAATCAGTGAGGCACCTATCTCAGC
GATCTGTCTATTTCGTTCATCCATAGTTGCCTGACTCCCCGTCGTGTAGATAACTACGATACGGGAGGGC
TTACCATCTGGCCCCAGTGCTGCAATGATACCGCGAGACCCACGCTCACCGGCTCCAGATTTATCAGCAA
TAAACCAGCCAGCCGGAAGGGCCGAGCGCAGAAGTGGTCCTGCAACTTTATCCGCCTCCATCCAGTCTAT
TAATTGTTGCCGGGAAGCTAGAGTAAGTAGTTCGCCAGTTAATAGTTTGCGCAACGTTGTTGCCATTGCT
GCAGGCATCGTGGTGTCACGCTCGTCGTTTGGTATGGCTTCATTCAGCTCCGGTTCCCAACGATCAAGGC
GAGTTACATGATCCCCCATGTTGTGCAAAAAAGCGGTTAGCTCCTTCGGTCCTCCGATCGTTGTCAGAAG
TAAGTTGGCCGCAGTGTTATCACTCATGGTTATGGCAGCACTGCATAATTCTCTTACTGTCATGCCATCC
GTAAGATGCTTTTCTGTGACTGGTGAGTACTCAACCAAGTCATTCTGAGAATAGTGTATGCGGCGACCGA
GTTGCTCTTGCCCGGCGTCAACACGGGATAATACCGCGCCACATAGCAGAACTTTAAAAGTGCTCATCAT
TGGAAAACGTTCTTCGGGGCGAAAACTCTCAAGGATCTTACCGCTGTTGAGATCCAGTTCGATGTAACCC
ACTCGTGCACCCAACTGATCTTCAGCATCTTTTACTTTCACCAGCGTTTCTGGGTGAGCAAAAACAGGAA
GGCAAAATGCCGCAAAAAAGGGAATAAGGGCGACACGGAAATGTTGAATACTCATACTCTTCCTTTTTCA
ATATTATTGAAGCATTTATCAGGGTTATTGTCTCATGAGCGGATACATATTTGAATGTATTTAGAAAAAT
AAACAAATAGGGGTTCCGCGCACATTTCCCCGAAAAGTGCCACCTGACGTCTAAGAAACCATTATTATCA
TGACATTAACCTATAAAAATAGGCGTATCACGAGGCCCTTTCGT
Features (pLannotate 1.2.2; 10 found; start..end, strand, type, name):
     56..2568    +  promoter       Ac5 promoter: Drosophila melanogaster actin 5C promoter
   2588..3304    +  CDS            EGFP: EGFP is a basic (constitutively fluorescent) green fluorescent protein published in 1996, derived from Aequorea victoria. It is reported to be a rapidly-maturing weak dimer with moderate acid sensitivity.
   3320..4852    +  CDS            4E-T (fragment): 4ET_DROME - Experimental evidence at protein level: Swiss-Prot protein existence level 1. eIF4E1-binding protein that regulates translation and stability of mRNAs in processing bodies (P-bodies) (By similarity). Probably plays a role in P-bodies to coordinate the storage of translationally inactive mRNAs in the cytoplasm and prevent their degradation (By similarity). Acts as a binding platform for multiple RNA-binding proteins. Required for the formation of P-bodies (By similarity). From Drosophila melanogaster (Fruit fly).
   4889..4930    +  CDS            V5 tag: epitope tag from simian virus 5
   5030..5164    -  polyA_signal   SV40 poly(A) signal: SV40 polyadenylation signal
   5187..5271    -  CDS            large T antigen (fragment): large T antigen from SV40 (simian virus 40)
   5272..5742    +  CDS            TcR (fragment): tetracycline efflux protein; tet; confers resistance to tetracycline
   5786..6374    -  rep_origin     ori: high-copy-number ColE1/pMB1/pBR322/pUC origin of replication
   6545..7405    -  CDS            AmpR: β-lactamase; bla; confers resistance to ampicillin, carbenicillin, and related antibiotics
   7406..7510    -  promoter       AmpR promoter: bla
