[The description below was written by a language model from this plasmid's Addgene catalogue record and pLannotate feature annotations shown in this document.]
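Description:
pAc5.1B-EGFP-Dm4E-T_1-510-Y10AL15A-V5His6_T is an insect-cell expression plasmid of about 7.6 kb. The catalogue lists its backbone as unknown, although the name points to a pAc5.1-type vector. It is maintained in E. coli through a ColE1/pUC-type origin and selected with ampicillin via the β-lactamase gene and its bla promoter. The catalogue describes it as low copy, whereas the annotated origin is of the type usually labelled high copy. The short annotated fragments of a tetracycline efflux gene and of SV40 large T antigen appear to be backbone remnants rather than functional genes. No selectable marker for insect cells is annotated, which fits transient transfection use.

Expression is driven by the constitutive Drosophila melanogaster actin 5C (Ac5) promoter, with an SV40 polyadenylation signal downstream. The coding region starts with EGFP, followed by residues 1–510 of Drosophila 4E-T (CG32016, isoform C). 4E-T is an eIF4E-binding protein linked to translational repression and mRNA storage in P-bodies. The fragment carries the substitutions Y10A and L15A. Given the associated study on 4E-binding motifs, these presumably disrupt the canonical eIF4E-binding motif, though the record does not state this directly. The depositor also notes an L127S variation relative to the reference, annotated as an EST variant.

A V5 epitope lies downstream of the insert, and the name indicates a His6 tag as well, which is not separately annotated. The record does not say whether these C-terminal tags are read in frame with the insert. The construct is suited to expressing a fluorescent, eIF4E-binding-deficient 4E-T fragment in Drosophila cells for localisation, interaction or translational repression assays. The depositor sequence may be theoretical rather than fully verified.
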