Addgene plasmid #147600: pAc5.1B-EGFP-Dm4E-T_1-510-Y10AL15A-V5His6_T
Purpose: Insect Expression of Dm4E-T_1-510-Y10AL15A
Depositing lab: Elisa Izaurralde. Depositing organization: Max Planck Institute for Developmental Biology. Publication: 4E-BPs require non-canonical 4E-binding motifs and a lateral surface of eIF4E to repress translation. Igreja C, Peter D, Weiler C, Izaurralde E. Nat Commun. 2014 Sep 2;5:4790. doi: 10.1038/ncomms5790. PubMed 25179781.
Backbone
  Vector backbone: Unknown
  Vector type: Insect Expression
Growth in bacteria
  Bacterial resistance: Ampicillin, 100 μg/mL
  Growth temperature: 37°C
  Growth strain: DH5alpha
  Copy number: Low Copy
Gene/Insert
  Gene/Insert name: Dm4E-T_1-510-Y10AL15A
  Species: D. melanogaster (fly)
  Entrez Gene: 4E-T (a.k.a. Dmel_CG32016, CG11097, CG11232, CG32016, Dm4E-T, Dmel\CG32016)
  Cloning method: Unknown
Terms and licenses: Academic/Nonprofit Terms; Industry Terms: Not Available to Industry
Depositor comments: ORF extracted from CG32016 isoform C. NCBI:NM_166798.1, one variation L127S annotated as EST Plasmids from this collection were made available to the research community and donated after the lab closed. Please note that the sequence provided by the depositing laboratory may be theoretical/predicted or based on Sanger sequencing results. There may be discrepancies between sequencing results obtained by Addgene and the depositor sequence. If an Addgene verified sequence is not available, please contact before placing your order to request that our lab fully sequence the plasmid.
How to cite: pAc5.1B-EGFP-Dm4E-T_1-510-Y10AL15A-V5His6_T was a gift from Elisa Izaurralde (Addgene plasmid # 147600 ; http://n2t.net/addgene:147600 ; RRID:Addgene_147600)
